Addgene plasmid #83380: pCFD3-ebony
Purpose: Drosophila gRNA expression plasmid targets ebony
Depositing lab: Richard Padgett. Depositing organization: Rutgers, The State University of New Jersey. Publication: Efficient Screening of CRISPR/Cas9-Induced Events in Drosophila Using a Co-CRISPR Strategy. Kane NS, Vora M, Varre KJ, Padgett RW. G3 (Bethesda). 2017 Jan 5;7(1):87-93. doi: 10.1534/g3.116.036723. PubMed 27793971.
Backbone
  Vector backbone: pCFD3
  Backbone manufacturer: Bullock and Port
  Backbone size w/o insert (bp): 6229
  Total vector size (bp): 6249
  Modifications to backbone: Insertion of ebony target sequence into Bbs1 site of pCFD3
  Vector type: Insect Expression, CRISPR
Growth in bacteria
  Bacterial resistance: Ampicillin, 100 μg/mL
  Growth temperature: 37°C
  Growth strain: DH5alpha
  Copy number: Unknown
Gene/Insert
  Gene/Insert name: ebony (alt name: gRNA-ebony)
  gRNA/shRNA sequence: GCCACAATTGTCGATCGTCA
  Species: D. melanogaster (fly)
  Entrez Gene: e (a.k.a. Dmel_CG3331, CG3331, Dmel\CG3331, Ebony)
  Cloning method: Unknown
  Sequencing primers: 5′ T3; 3′ M13Rev
Resource information
  A portion of this plasmid was derived from a plasmid made by: The pCFD3 vector and ebony gRNA sequence are from Bullock and Port.
Terms and licenses: Academic/Nonprofit Terms; Industry Terms: Not Available to Industry
How to cite: pCFD3-ebony was a gift from Richard Padgett (Addgene plasmid # 83380 ; http://n2t.net/addgene:83380 ; RRID:Addgene_83380)
