[The description below was written by a language model from this plasmid's Addgene catalogue record and pLannotate feature annotations shown in this document.]
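Description:
pCFD3-ebony is a Drosophila CRISPR guide RNA expression plasmid built on the pCFD3 backbone, with a total size of 6,249 bp. It was made by inserting a 20-nucleotide target sequence directed against the D. melanogaster ebony gene (e, CG3331) into the BbsI cloning site of pCFD3. In the annotated sequence this spacer sits in the short gap between the Drosophila U6-3 RNA polymerase III promoter and the Streptococcus pyogenes Cas9 gRNA scaffold. Transcription from dU6-3 therefore yields a complete single guide RNA that directs Cas9 to ebony. The plasmid does not encode Cas9, which must be supplied separately.

For propagation in E. coli the plasmid carries a high-copy ColE1/pUC-type origin and a β-lactamase gene conferring ampicillin resistance. It also has an f1 origin and remnants of a phagemid cloning region: lac promoter and operator, lacZα and lacI fragments, and T3 and T7 promoters. For fly transgenesis it contains a φC31 attB site, allowing integrase-mediated insertion into genomic attP landing sites, and a vermilion marker, which restores brown eye pigment synthesis so that transformants can be identified in a vermilion mutant background. Gypsy insulator fragments flank the fly-relevant portion.

Ebony mutants have a visibly darkened body colour, and the associated publication describes a co-CRISPR strategy for screening Cas9-induced events in Drosophila. This suggests that the ebony guide is meant to serve as a co-targeted visible marker that helps identify animals in which editing occurred, although the record's stated purpose says only that the plasmid targets ebony.
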