Features (pLannotate 1.2.2; 17 found; start..end, strand, type, name):
      7..427     +  promoter       dU6-3 promoter: RNA polymerase III promoter for Drosophila U6-3 snRNA (Port et al., 2014)
    447..522     +  misc_RNA       gRNA scaffold: guide RNA scaffold for the Streptococcus pyogenes CRISPR/Cas9 system
    763..808     +  protein_bind   gypsy insulator (fragment): chromatin insulator from Drosophila Su(Hw), CP190, and Mod(mdg4)67.2
    833..851     -  promoter       T3 promoter: promoter for bacteriophage T3 RNA polymerase
    896..912     -  protein_bind   lac operator: The lac repressor binds to the lac operator to inhibit transcription in E. coli. This inhibition can be relieved by adding lactose or isopropyl-β-D-thiogalactopyranoside (IPTG). lac repressor encoded by lacI
    920..950     -  promoter       lac promoter: promoter for the E. coli lac operon
    965..986     -  protein_bind   CAP binding site: CAP binding activates transcription in the presence of cAMP. E. coli catabolite activator protein
    999..1091    -  CDS            lacI (fragment): lac repressor; lacI; The lac repressor binds to the lac operator to inhibit transcription in E. coli. This inhibition can be relieved by adding lactose or isopropyl-β-D-thiogalactopyranoside (IPTG).
   1274..1862    -  rep_origin     ori: high-copy-number ColE1/pMB1/pBR322/pUC origin of replication
   2033..2893    -  CDS            AmpR: β-lactamase; bla; confers resistance to ampicillin, carbenicillin, and related antibiotics
   2894..2998    -  promoter       AmpR promoter: bla
   3051..3479    -  rep_origin     f1 ori (sequence partly withheld): f1 bacteriophage origin of replication; arrow indicates direction of (+) strand synthesis
   3484..3641    -  CDS            lacZα (fragment): LacZα fragment of β-galactosidase; lacZ fragment
   3644..3662    +  promoter       T7 promoter: promoter for bacteriophage T7 RNA polymerase
   3854..5347    -  CDS            vermilion (fragment): tryptophan oxygenase selectable marker, required to synthesize the brown eye pigment in Drosophila
   5662..5731    +  protein_bind   attB: attB site for the φC31 integrase (Groth et al., 2000) phage φC31 integrase
   5974..6244    +  protein_bind   gypsy insulator (fragment): chromatin insulator from Drosophila Su(Hw), CP190, and Mod(mdg4)67.2
>Addgene plasmid #83380 | pCFD3-ebony | depositor full sequence | sequence record 158774 | pCFD3-ebony sequence 6249 bps
GAATTCTTTTTTGCTCACCTGTGATTGCTCCTACTCAAATACAAAAACATCAAATTTTCTGTCAATAAAG
CATATTTATTTATATTTATTTTACAGGAAAGAATTCCTTTTAAAGTGTATTTTAACCTATAATGAAAAAC
GATTAAAAAAAATACATAAAATAATTCGAAAATTTTTGAATAGCCCAGGTTGATAAAAATTCATTTCATA
CGTTTTATAACTTATGCCCCTAAGTATTTTTTGACCATAGTGTTTCAATTCTACATTAATTTTACAGAGT
AGAATGAAACGCCACCTACTCAGCCAAGAGGCGAAAAGGTTAGCTCGCCAAGCAGAGAGGGCGCCAGTGC
TCACTACTTTTTATAATTCTCAACTTCTTTTTCCAGACTCAGTTCGTATATATAGACCTATTTTCAATTT
AACGTCGCCACAATTGTCGATCGTCAGTTTTAGAGCTAGAAATAGCAAGTTAAAATAAGGCTAGTCCGTT
ATCAACTTGAAAAAGTGGCACCGAGTCGGTGCTTTTTTGCCTACCTGGAGCCTGAGAGTTGTTCAATAAA
ATAAAAATGTTTCGTTTTTTTGCTTTCGCCAGTATTTATTATTTTTCATCAATATGTATTCAATTTGGTA
TGTATTTAGTAATTGTAATATATAGACAATGGTTTTCCGTTGACGTACATACATCTGACGTGTGTTTATT
TAGACATAATAGTTATGTTTTCACATCTTTTTAATGTTCGCTTAATGCGTATGCATTCTAGACAATTGTG
CTCGGCAACAGTATATTTGTGGTGTGCCAACCAACAACCTGCAGGAGCTCCAGCTTTTGTTCCCTTTAGT
GAGGGTTAATTGCGCGCTTGGCGTAATCATGGTCATAGCTGTTTCCTGTGTGAAATTGTTATCCGCTCAC
AATTCCACACAACATACGAGCCGGAAGCATAAAGTGTAAAGCCTGGGGTGCCTAATGAGTGAGCTAACTC
ACATTAATTGCGTTGCGCTCACTGCCCGCTTTCCAGTCGGGAAACCTGTCGTGCCAGCTGCATTAATGAA
TCGGCCAACGCGCGGGGAGAGGCGGTTTGCGTATTGGGCGCTCTTCCGCTTCCTCGCTCACTGACTCGCT
GCGCTCGGTCGTTCGGCTGCGGCGAGCGGTATCAGCTCACTCAAAGGCGGTAATACGGTTATCCACAGAA
TCAGGGGATAACGCAGGAAAGAACATGTGAGCAAAAGGCCAGCAAAAGGCCAGGAACCGTAAAAAGGCCG
CGTTGCTGGCGTTTTTCCATAGGCTCCGCCCCCCTGACGAGCATCACAAAAATCGACGCTCAAGTCAGAG
GTGGCGAAACCCGACAGGACTATAAAGATACCAGGCGTTTCCCCCTGGAAGCTCCCTCGTGCGCTCTCCT
GTTCCGACCCTGCCGCTTACCGGATACCTGTCCGCCTTTCTCCCTTCGGGAAGCGTGGCGCTTTCTCATA
GCTCACGCTGTAGGTATCTCAGTTCGGTGTAGGTCGTTCGCTCCAAGCTGGGCTGTGTGCACGAACCCCC
CGTTCAGCCCGACCGCTGCGCCTTATCCGGTAACTATCGTCTTGAGTCCAACCCGGTAAGACACGACTTA
TCGCCACTGGCAGCAGCCACTGGTAACAGGATTAGCAGAGCGAGGTATGTAGGCGGTGCTACAGAGTTCT
TGAAGTGGTGGCCTAACTACGGCTACACTAGAAGGACAGTATTTGGTATCTGCGCTCTGCTGAAGCCAGT
TACCTTCGGAAAAAGAGTTGGTAGCTCTTGATCCGGCAAACAAACCACCGCTGGTAGCGGTGGTTTTTTT
GTTTGCAAGCAGCAGATTACGCGCAGAAAAAAAGGATCTCAAGAAGATCCTTTGATCTTTTCTACGGGGT
CTGACGCTCAGTGGAACGAAAACTCACGTTAAGGGATTTTGGTCATGAGATTATCAAAAAGGATCTTCAC
CTAGATCCTTTTAAATTAAAAATGAAGTTTTAAATCAATCTAAAGTATATATGAGTAAACTTGGTCTGAC
AGTTACCAATGCTTAATCAGTGAGGCACCTATCTCAGCGATCTGTCTATTTCGTTCATCCATAGTTGCCT
GACTCCCCGTCGTGTAGATAACTACGATACGGGAGGGCTTACCATCTGGCCCCAGTGCTGCAATGATACC
GCGAGACCCACGCTCACCGGCTCCAGATTTATCAGCAATAAACCAGCCAGCCGGAAGGGCCGAGCGCAGA
AGTGGTCCTGCAACTTTATCCGCCTCCATCCAGTCTATTAATTGTTGCCGGGAAGCTAGAGTAAGTAGTT
CGCCAGTTAATAGTTTGCGCAACGTTGTTGCCATTGCTACAGGCATCGTGGTGTCACGCTCGTCGTTTGG
TATGGCTTCATTCAGCTCCGGTTCCCAACGATCAAGGCGAGTTACATGATCCCCCATGTTGTGCAAAAAA
GCGGTTAGCTCCTTCGGTCCTCCGATCGTTGTCAGAAGTAAGTTGGCCGCAGTGTTATCACTCATGGTTA
TGGCAGCACTGCATAATTCTCTTACTGTCATGCCATCCGTAAGATGCTTTTCTGTGACTGGTGAGTACTC
AACCAAGTCATTCTGAGAATAGTGTATGCGGCGACCGAGTTGCTCTTGCCCGGCGTCAATACGGGATAAT
ACCGCGCCACATAGCAGAACTTTAAAAGTGCTCATCATTGGAAAACGTTCTTCGGGGCGAAAACTCTCAA
GGATCTTACCGCTGTTGAGATCCAGTTCGATGTAACCCACTCGTGCACCCAACTGATCTTCAGCATCTTT
TACTTTCACCAGCGTTTCTGGGTGAGCAAAAACAGGAAGGCAAAATGCCGCAAAAAAGGGAATAAGGGCG
ACACGGAAATGTTGAATACTCATACTCTTCCTTTTTCAATATTATTGAAGCATTTATCAGGGTTATTGTC
TCATGAGCGGATACATATTTGAATGTATTTAGAAAAATAAACAAATAGGGGTTCCGCGCACATTTCCCCG
AAAAGTGCCACCTAAATTGTAAGCGTTAATATTTTGTTAAAATTCGCGTTAAATTTTTGTTAAATCAGCT
CATTTTTTAACCAATAGGCCGAAATCGGCAAAATCCCTTATAAATCAAAAGAATAGACCGAGATAGGGT
[37 nt withheld, positions 3150-3186]
AAAGAACGTGGACTCCAACGTCAAAGG
[49 nt withheld, positions 3214-3262]
T
[91 nt withheld, positions 3264-3354]
G
[124 nt withheld, positions 3356-3479]
CCCATTCGCCATTCAGGCTGCGCAACTGTTGGGAAGGGCGATCGGTGCGGGCCTCTTCGCTATTACGCCA
GCTGGCGAAAGGGGGATGTGCTGCAAGGCGATTAAGTTGGGTAACGCCAGGGTTTTCCCAGTCACGACGT
TGTAAAACGACGGCCAGTGAATTGTAATACGACTCACTATAGGGCGAATTGGGTACAAGCTTGGATTTAT
TTTGTTATGTTATATGTATTATATGTCAGACATAAAGAAAAGGAACACATCAAATGTGATAACAAAGACT
AAACAAGTAATTTTATTACACCAAAACGACAAAACAGTAGGCAGAACAAACAACGCATAGCCAAACATTG
ACGAATTGGATACCCTGCCGATTGTCAGACACTTTTGTTGATCAGTTTCTTGCGAATGGTCTCGTCCAGC
GGTGGAATCGCCTCGCGGGGAATCAGAAAAGTGGACAGATTGAACAGATCCAGAAACACCTTGTACCGAT
CACTGAAACCAAAAAAAAACAAAGGGAGAACAGTTTGAGTTCATTGATCCCCGATATAATCACATCTGCG
ATGATCACCTGAGAGTGGAGCGCAGATATTGATATCCAGACGAGCCACCAGTGCCCAACTGTTGGGATCC
AATCATGCGTTGCACCATGATCACGTGATTGTCTGCGGCGGGAATAGAAAGTATTTGGTTAGGAAAACCA
GTCTTAAACATAAGATATATTTATAAAAGAGTATCAAAGAATGCAATACTTACATCTCCACTTGGTTATT
AACGAGTCGATGTCCATGAGCAGGGTGAGCAACTGGTGTGGTTGGCTGAACCTGGGTTCATCCCTATAGA
AGGTGATCATGATGGCTCCCTGAAGGGCACGATGGCTAAACCGGCGATCCCCACGACGCACCAGTGCATC
GTGCACTGCCGGATCAAAGATGGAGCGATACACCTCGCGTCGCTTCTCAATGTCCATGAGGCGGTAGTTT
TTCGCCTTCTCCACGGGCTCCTCCATGGCGCTCTGTACCTGCGCCTCCAGGAATCGATCGACGCTCTCCT
GAAACTTGGCCCAGAAGTTGAAGCCACTCTCCTCCAGTCCGGGCGTCCTCTCCAGCCATCGCTGCACTAG
CTCCAGTAGCGAGGGATCTTTCTCCGAGTTGCGAATCGAGTTCCGCGCCTCCTCGTCGCTAAAGACATCC
GAGTACTTCTGGTTGTATCTCACCCGCTGCTCTGTCAGAACTCCCAGCTTGTTCTCGATCAAACGGAACT
GCAGCGACTGAAAACCAGATGCGGGTGCCAGGTACTTGCGGAAGTCCATGAAGTCTAGCGGGGTCATGGT
CTCCAGAATGGGCACTTGGTCCACCAGGAGCTGTACAAAGGAAGTTATAAACGGATTTTGGTAAGAGATT
CAGAAAGCACTCACTTTTAGAATCAGAACCACTCGGTTCAGTCGCTTGACAATCTCCAGCGTCTTGGTTT
CATCGATGACCTCTGCATCCAACATGTCTCGTATGGAGTCGAACTCAAAGATGATCTGCTTGAACCAAAG
CTCGTAGGCTGTGGCGAAGGTACTTAAATGCCATTGAGTGTTGTCATCAAAGTTGTAAACCTACTCACCC
TGGTGCGTGATGATGAACAGATGCTCATCGTGCACGGGTCGCTTGTCCTCCTCGGACAGCATACACTGGG
CATCCAGCAGTTTGTCCAGCATCAGATACTCTCCATAGATTTTGCCCACTTCCGTGGTTAATGGCACCGC
CGAATCATCGTGATCGTTTCTGTATGGGTTTGAATTGAATCGCAGAACTGAAGATCGATTGGCATTCCTG
GACAGCACGTGCTGGTGCTCACCCGTTTCCTGCATAGGGACAGCTCATGGTGCACAGCTCAGATCAGATC
GTGACTCCTCGAGCGGCGGATGCTGGCGAACTGATCTCCGCCAGCGGACCGGAGATGAGACCCCAGCGAA
CCGATAACAGAGCGAGAGAGCTCCAGTTCCGACTGATTGCACAGTCGGTGATCTGGGCGATGGGCACTGC
CAGATAGGCTGGGAATTATCAATCACTTGAGGTGAAAGTGCGGCGCACACAAATCCAAGCTTGATATCAT
CGATCTCGAGGCTGCATCCAACGCGTTGGGAGCTCTCCGGATCAATTCGGCTTCAGGTACCGTCGACGAT
GTAGGTCACGGTCTCGAAGCCGCGGTGCGGGTGCCAGGGCGTGCCCTTGGGCTCCCCGGGCGCGTACTCC
ACCTCACCCATCTGGTCCATCATGATGAACGGGTCGAGGTGGCGGTAGTTGATCCCGGCGAACGCGCGGC
GCACCGGGAAGCCCTCGCCCTCGAAACCGCTGGGCGCGGTGGTCACGGTGAGCACGGGACGTGCGACGGC
GTCGGCTGGGTGCGGATACGCGGGGCAGCGTCAGCGGGTTCTCGACGGTCACGGCGGGCATGTCGACAAG
CCGAATTGATCCACTAGAAGGCCTAATTCGGTACACTAGTTGGCCACGTAATAAGTGTGCGTTGAATTTA
TTCGCAAAAACATTGCATATTTTCGGCAAAGTAAAATTTTGTTGCATACCTTATCAAAAAATAAGTGCTG
CATACTTTTTAGAGAAACCAAATAATTTTTTATTGCATACCCGTTTTTAATAAAATACATTGCATACCCT
CTTTTAATAAAAAATATTGCATACTTTGACGAAACAAATTTTCGTTGCATACCCAATAAAAGATTATTAT
ATTGCATACCCGTTTTTAATAAAATACATTGCATAGATCT
