>Addgene plasmid #83380 | pCFD3-ebony | addgene partial sequence | sequence record 161956 | T3 5'-GCAATTAACCCTCACTAAAGG-3'
GTTGTTGGTTGGCACACCACAAATATACTGTTGCCGAGCACAATTGTCTAGAATGCATACGCATTAAGCG
AACATTAAAAAGATGTGAAAACATAACTATTATGTCTAAATAAACACACGTCAGATGTATGTACGTCAAC
GGAAAACCATTGTCTATATATTACAATTACTAAATACATACCAAATTGAATACATATTGATGAAAAATAA
TAAATACTGGCGAAAGCAAAAAAACGAAACATTTTTATTTTATTGAACAACTCTCAGGCTCCAGGTAGGC
AAAAAAGCACCGACTCGGTGCCACTTTTTCAAGTTGATAACGGACTAGCCTTATTTTAACTTGCTATTTC
TAGCTCTAAAACTGACGATCGACAATTGTGGCGACGTTAAATTGAAAATAGGTCTATATATACGAACTGA
GTCTGGAAAAAGAAGTTGAGAATTATAAAAAGTAGTGAGCACTGGCGCCCTCTCTGCTTGGCGAGCTAAC
CTTTTCGCCTCTTGGCTGAGTAGGTGGCGTTTCATTCTACTCTGTAAAATTAATGTAGAATTGAAACACT
ATGGTCAAAAAATACTTAGGGGCATAAGTTATAAAACGTATGAAATGAATTTTTATCAACCTGGGCTATT
CAAAAATTTTCGAATTATTTTATGTATTTTTTTTAATCGTTTTTCATTATAGGTTAAAATACACTTTAAA
AGGAATTCTTTCCTGTAAAATAAATATAAATAAATATGCTTTATTGACAGAA
