>Addgene plasmid #83380 | pCFD3-ebony | addgene partial sequence | sequence record 161957 | StrepPyoCas9-5UTR-F 5'-CGGTGCCACTTTTTCAAGTTG-3'
CTTGCTATTTCTAGCTCTAAAACTGACGATCGACAATTGTGGCGACGTTAAATTGAAAATAGGTCTATAT
ATACGAACTGAGTCTGGAAAAAGAAGTTGAGAATTATAAAAAGTAGTGAGCACTGGCGCCCTCTCTGCTT
GGCGAGCTAACCTTTTCGCCTCTTGGCTGAGTAGGTGGCGTTTCATTCTACTCTGTAAAATTAATGTAGA
ATTGAAACACTATGGTCAAAAAATACTTAGGGGCATAAGTTATAAAACGTATGAAATGAATTTTTATCAA
CCTGGGCTATTCAAAAATTTTCGAATTATTTTATGTATTTTTTTTAATCGTTTTTCATTATAGGTTAAAA
TACACTTTAAAAGGAATTCTTTCCTGTAAAATAAATATAAATAAATATGCTTTATTGACAGAAAATTTGA
TGTTTTTGTATTTGAGTAGGAGCAATCACAGGTGAGCAAAAAAGAATTCAGATCTCAATTGATCGGCTAA
ATGGTATGGCAAGAAAAGGTATGCAATATAATAATCTTTTATTGGGTATGCAACGAAAATTTGTTTCGTC
AACGTATGCAATATTCTTTATTAAAAGAGGGTATGCAATGTATTTTATTAAAAACGGGTATGCAATATAA
TAATCTTTTATTGGGTATGCAACGAAAATTTGTTTCGTCAAAGTATGCAATATTTTTTATTAAAAGAGGG
TATGCAATGTATTTTATTAAAAACGGGTATGCAATAAAAAATTATTTGGTTTCTCTAAAAAGTATGCAGC
ACTTATTTTTTGATAAGGTATGCAACAAAATTT
